Addgene plasmid #215488: FUW-hSNCA(D2E)-NE
Purpose: Lentiviral expression of mutated alpha-synuclein (2nd amino acid aspartate mutated to glutamate) in mammalian cells
Depositing lab: Ophir Shalem. Depositing organization: Children's Hospital of Philadelphia. Publication: Sequential CRISPR screening reveals partial NatB inhibition as a strategy to mitigate alpha-synuclein levels in human neurons. Santhosh Kumar S, Naseri NN, Pather SR, Hallacli E, Ndayisaba A, Buenaventura C, Acosta K, Roof J, Fazelinia H, Spruce LA, Luk K, Khurana V, Rhoades E, Shalem O. Sci Adv. 2024 Feb 9;10(6):eadj4767. doi: 10.1126/sciadv.adj4767. Epub 2024 Feb 9. PubMed 38335281.
Backbone
  Vector backbone: HR'CS-G
  Backbone size w/o insert (bp): 9155
  Vector type: Mammalian Expression, Lentiviral
Growth in bacteria
  Bacterial resistance: Ampicillin, 100 μg/mL
  Growth temperature: 37°C
  Growth strain: NEB Stable
  Copy number: High Copy
Gene/Insert
  Gene/Insert name: alpha-synuclein
  Species: H. sapiens (human)
  Insert size (bp): 477
  Mutation: D (second aa) mutated to E
  Entrez Gene: SNCA (a.k.a. NACP, PARK1, PARK4, PD1)
  Promoter: Ubc
  Tag / fusion protein: NE tag (C terminal on insert)
  Cloning method: Gibson Cloning
Terms and licenses: Academic/Nonprofit Terms; Industry Terms: Not Available to Industry
How to cite: FUW-hSNCA(D2E)-NE was a gift from Ophir Shalem (Addgene plasmid # 215488 ; http://n2t.net/addgene:215488 ; RRID:Addgene_215488)
