[The description below was written by a language model from this plasmid's Addgene catalogue record and pLannotate feature annotations shown in this document.]
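Description:
FUW-hSNCA(D2E)-NE is a lentiviral transfer plasmid for expressing a point-mutated human alpha-synuclein in mammalian cells. It is built on the HR'CS-G (FUW-type) backbone and propagated in E. coli from a high-copy ColE1/pUC-type origin with ampicillin selection through the bla gene. An f1 origin is also present. Outside the viral region, the backbone carries an SV40/EM7-driven BleoR cassette with an SV40 poly(A) signal, which could confer Zeocin resistance in bacteria or transfected cells but would not be packaged into virus.

The viral genome is transcribed from a CMV enhancer/promoter fused to a truncated HIV-1 5' LTR, an arrangement that typically makes genomic RNA production Tat-independent. Downstream lie the Ψ packaging signal with a gag fragment, the Rev response element for nuclear export of the unspliced RNA, and the cPPT/CTS, which aids nuclear import of the reverse-transcribed genome. The human ubiquitin C promoter then drives the SNCA coding sequence, in which the second residue, aspartate, is changed to glutamate. The record lists a C-terminal NE epitope tag for detection; this tag is not separately annotated in the feature table but fits the short gap after the SNCA feature. A WPRE follows to enhance transcript stability and expression. The cassette ends in a truncated 3' LTR, annotated by the software as a second 5' LTR, followed by a bGH poly(A) signal.

No selectable marker or fluorescent reporter lies within the packaged region. The associated publication concerns NatB-mediated N-terminal acetylation and alpha-synuclein levels in human neurons. The D2E substitution at the N-terminus is therefore presumably meant to probe how the N-terminal sequence affects the protein's abundance, though the record does not state this.
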