Features (pLannotate 1.2.2; 31 found; start..end, strand, type, name):
     10..62      -  misc_feature   bom (fragment): basis of mobility region from pBR322
    217..596     +  enhancer       CMV enhancer: human cytomegalovirus immediate early enhancer
    597..796     +  promoter       CMV promoter: human cytomegalovirus (CMV) immediate early promoter
    814..994     +  LTR            5' LTR (truncated): truncated 5' long terminal repeat (LTR) from HIV-1
   1041..1166    +  misc_feature   HIV-1 Ψ: packaging signal of human immunodeficiency virus type 1
   1150..1513    +  CDS            HIV-1 gag (fragment): gag protein from human immunodeficiency virus 1; gag
   1659..1892    +  misc_feature   RRE: The Rev response element (RRE) of HIV-1 allows for Rev-dependent mRNA export from the nucleus to the cytoplasm.
   2269..2369    +  CDS            Rev (fragment): human immunodeficiency virus 1 (HIV-1) Rev protein; rev; enhances nuclear export of unspliced and incompletely spliced viral mRNAs
   2419..2536    +  misc_feature   cPPT/CTS: central polypurine tract and central termination sequence of HIV-1
   2601..3812    +  promoter       UbC promoter: human ubiquitin C promoter
   3823..3841    -  misc_feature   MCS (fragment): pUC18/19 multiple cloning site
   3847..4266    +  CDS            SNCA (sequence partly withheld): SYUA_HUMAN - Also known as NACP, PARK1. Experimental evidence at protein level: Swiss-Prot protein existence level 1. Neuronal protein that plays several roles in synaptic activity such as regulation of synaptic vesicle trafficking and subsequent neurotransmitter release. Participates as a monomer in synaptic vesicle exocytosis by enhancing vesicle priming, fusion and dilation of exocytotic fusion pores (PubMed:28288128, PubMed:30404828). Mechanistically, acts by increasing local Ca(2+) release from microdomains which is essential for the enhancement of ATP-induced exocytosis (PubMed:30404828)
   4336..4359    +  misc_feature   MCS (fragment): pBluescript multiple cloning site
   4359..4947    +  misc_feature   WPRE: woodchuck hepatitis virus posttranscriptional regulatory element
   4884..5465    +  CDS            nef (fragment): NEF_HV1H2 - Experimental evidence at protein level: Swiss-Prot protein existence level 1. Extracellular Nef protein targets CD4(+) T-lymphocytes for apoptosis by interacting with CXCR4 surface receptors. From Human immunodeficiency virus type 1 group M subtype B (isolate HXB2) (HIV-1).
   5472..5652    +  LTR            5' LTR (truncated): truncated 5' long terminal repeat (LTR) from HIV-1
   5684..5908    +  polyA_signal   bGH poly(A) signal: bovine growth hormone polyadenylation signal
   5912..5933    +  promoter       SV40 promoter (fragment): SV40 enhancer and early promoter
   5954..6382    +  rep_origin     f1 ori (sequence partly withheld): f1 bacteriophage origin of replication; arrow indicates direction of (+) strand synthesis
   6396..6725    +  promoter       SV40 promoter: SV40 enhancer and early promoter
   6773..6820    +  promoter       EM7 promoter: synthetic bacterial promoter&nbsp
   6839..7213    +  CDS            BleoR: antibiotic-binding protein; Sh ble from Streptoalloteichus hindustanus; confers resistance to bleomycin, phleomycin, and Zeocin™
   7223..7348    +  CDS            ble (fragment): BLE_KLEPN - Experimental evidence at protein level: Swiss-Prot protein existence level 1. Binding protein with a strong affinity to the bleomycin family of antibiotics. Binds to CL990; an antimitotic-antibiotic compound. From Klebsiella pneumoniae.
   7343..7464    +  polyA_signal   SV40 poly(A) signal: SV40 polyadenylation signal
   7537..7553    -  protein_bind   lac operator: The lac repressor binds to the lac operator to inhibit transcription in E. coli. This inhibition can be relieved by adding lactose or isopropyl-β-D-thiogalactopyranoside (IPTG). lac repressor encoded by lacI
   7561..7591    -  promoter       lac promoter: promoter for the E. coli lac operon
   7606..7627    -  protein_bind   CAP binding site: CAP binding activates transcription in the presence of cAMP. E. coli catabolite activator protein
   7640..7732    -  CDS            lacI (fragment): lac repressor; lacI; The lac repressor binds to the lac operator to inhibit transcription in E. coli. This inhibition can be relieved by adding lactose or isopropyl-β-D-thiogalactopyranoside (IPTG).
   7915..8503    -  rep_origin     ori: high-copy-number ColE1/pMB1/pBR322/pUC origin of replication
   8674..9534    -  CDS            AmpR: β-lactamase; bla; confers resistance to ampicillin, carbenicillin, and related antibiotics
   9535..9639    -  promoter       AmpR promoter: bla
>Addgene plasmid #215488 | FUW-hSNCA(D2E)-NE | addgene full sequence | sequence record 426309 | Addgene NGS Result
CCGATCCCCTATGGTGCACTCTCAGTACAATCTGCTCTGATGCCGCATAGTTAAGCCAGTATCTGCTCCC
TGCTTGTGTGTTGGAGGTCGCTGAGTAGTGCGCGAGCAAAATTTAAGCTACAACAAGGCAAGGCTTGACC
GACAATTGCATGAAGAATCTGCTTAGGGTTAGGCGTTTTGCGCTGCTTCGCGATGTACGGGCCAGATATA
CGCGTTGACATTGATTATTGACTAGTTATTAATAGTAATCAATTACGGGGTCATTAGTTCATAGCCCATA
TATGGAGTTCCGCGTTACATAACTTACGGTAAATGGCCCGCCTGGCTGACCGCCCAACGACCCCCGCCCA
TTGACGTCAATAATGACGTATGTTCCCATAGTAACGCCAATAGGGACTTTCCATTGACGTCAATGGGTGG
AGTATTTACGGTAAACTGCCCACTTGGCAGTACATCAAGTGTATCATATGCCAAGTACGCCCCCTATTGA
CGTCAATGACGGTAAATGGCCCGCCTGGCATTATGCCCAGTACATGACCTTATGGGACTTTCCTACTTGG
CAGTACATCTACGTATTAGTCATCGCTATTACCATGGTGATGCGGTTTTGGCAGTACATCAATGGGCGTG
GATAGCGGTTTGACTCACGGGGATTTCCAAGTCTCCACCCCATTGACGTCAATGGGAGTTTGTTTTGGCA
CCAAAATCAACGGGACTTTCCAAAATGTCGTAACAACTCCGCCCCATTGACGCAAATGGGCGGTAGGCGT
GTACGGTGGGAGGTCTATATAAGCAGCGCGTTTTGCCTGTACTGGGTCTCTCTGGTTAGACCAGATCTGA
GCCTGGGAGCTCTCTGGCTAACTAGGGAACCCACTGCTTAAGCCTCAATAAAGCTTGCCTTGAGTGCTTC
AAGTAGTGTGTGCCCGTCTGTTGTGTGACTCTGGTAACTAGAGATCCCTCAGACCCTTTTAGTCAGTGTG
GAAAATCTCTAGCAGTGGCGCCCGAACAGGGACTTGAAAGCGAAAGGGAAACCAGAGGAGCTCTCTCGAC
GCAGGACTCGGCTTGCTGAAGCGCGCACGGCAAGAGGCGAGGGGCGGCGACTGGTGAGTACGCCAAAAAT
TTTGACTAGCGGAGGCTAGAAGGAGAGAGATGGGTGCGAGAGCGTCAGTATTAAGCGGGGGAGAATTAGA
TCGCGATGGGAAAAAATTCGGTTAAGGCCAGGGGGAAAGAAAAAATATAAATTAAAACATATAGTATGGG
CAAGCAGGGAGCTAGAACGATTCGCAGTTAATCCTGGCCTGTTAGAAACATCAGAAGGCTGTAGACAAAT
ACTGGGACAGCTACAACCATCCCTTCAGACAGGATCAGAAGAACTTAGATCATTATATAATACAGTAGCA
ACCCTCTATTGTGTGCATCAAAGGATAGAGATAAAAGACACCAAGGAAGCTTTAGACAAGATAGAGGAAG
AGCAAAACAAAAGTAAGACCACCGCACAGCAAGCGGCCGCTGATCTTCAGACCTGGAGGAGGAGATATGA
GGGACAATTGGAGAAGTGAATTATATAAATATAAAGTAGTAAAAATTGAACCATTAGGAGTAGCACCCAC
CAAGGCAAAGAGAAGAGTGGTGCAGAGAGAAAAAAGAGCAGTGGGAATAGGAGCTTTGTTCCTTGGGTTC
TTGGGAGCAGCAGGAAGCACTATGGGCGCAGCGTCAATGACGCTGACGGTACAGGCCAGACAATTATTGT
CTGGTATAGTGCAGCAGCAGAACAATTTGCTGAGGGCTATTGAGGCGCAACAGCATCTGTTGCAACTCAC
AGTCTGGGGCATCAAGCAGCTCCAGGCAAGAATCCTGGCTGTGGAAAGATACCTAAAGGATCAACAGCTC
CTGGGGATTTGGGGTTGCTCTGGAAAACTCATTTGCACCACTGCTGTGCCTTGGAATGCTAGTTGGAGTA
ATAAATCTCTGGAACAGATTTGGAATCACACGACCTGGATGGAGTGGGACAGAGAAATTAACAATTACAC
AAGCTTAATACACTCCTTAATTGAAGAATCGCAAAACCAGCAAGAAAAGAATGAACAAGAATTATTGGAA
TTAGATAAATGGGCAAGTTTGTGGAATTGGTTTAACATAACAAATTGGCTGTGGTATATAAAATTATTCA
TAATGATAGTAGGAGGCTTGGTAGGTTTAAGAATAGTTTTTGCTGTACTTTCTATAGTGAATAGAGTTAG
GCAGGGATATTCACCATTATCGTTTCAGACCCACCTCCCAACCCCGAGGGGACCCGACAGGCCCGAAGGA
ATAGAAGAAGAAGGTGGAGAGAGAGACAGAGACAGATCCATTCGATTAGTGAACGGATCGGCACTGCGTG
CGCCAATTCTGCAGACAAATGGCAGTATTCATCCACAATTTTAAAAGAAAAGGGGGGATTGGGGGGTACA
GTGCAGGGGAAAGAATAGTAGACATAATAGCAACAGACATACAAACTAAAGAATTACAAAAACAAATTAC
AAAAATTCAAAATTTTCGGGTTTATTACAGGGACAGCAGAGATCCAGTTTGGTTAATTAACCCGTGTCGG
CTCCAGATCTGGCCTCCGCGCCGGGTTTTGGCGCCTCCCGCGGGCGCCCCCCTCCTCACGGCGAGCGCTG
CCACGTCAGACGAAGGGCGCAGCGAGCGTCCTGATCCTTCCGCCCGGACGCTCAGGACAGCGGCCCGCTG
CTCATAAGACTCGGCCTTAGAACCCCAGTATCAGCAGAAGGACATTTTAGGACGGGACTTGGGTGACTCT
AGGGCACTGGTTTTCTTTCCAGAGAGCGGAACAGGCGAGGAAAAGTAGTCCCTTCTCGGCGATTCTGCGG
AGGGATCTCCGTGGGGCGGTGAACGCCGATGATTATATAAGGACGCGCCGGGTGTGGCACAGCTAGTTCC
GTCGCAGCCGGGATTTGGGTCGCGGTTCTTGTTTGTGGATCGCTGTGATCGTCACTTGGTGAGTAGCGGG
CTGCTGGGCTGGCCGGGGCTTTCGTGGCCGCCGGGCCGCTCGGTGGGACGGAAGCGTGTGGAGAGACCGC
CAAGGGCTGTAGTCTGGGTCCGCGAGCAAGGTTGCCCTGAACTGGGGGTTGGGGGGAGCGCAGCAAAATG
GCGGCTGTTCCCGAGTCTTGAATGGAAGACGCTTGTGAGGCGGGCTGTGAGGTCGTTGAAACAAGGTGGG
GGGCATGGTGGGCGGCAAGAACCCAAGGTCTTGAGGCCTTCGCTAATGCGGGAAAGCTCTTATTCGGGTG
AGATGGGCTGGGGCACCATCTGGGGACCCTGACGTGAAGTTTGTCACTGACTGGAGAACTCGGTTTGTCG
TCTGTTGCGGGGGCGGCAGTTATGGCGGTGCCGTTGGGCAGTGCACCCGTACCTTTGGGAGCGCGCGCCC
TCGTCGTGTCGTGACGTCACCCGTTCTGTTGGCTTATAATGCAGGGTGGGGCCACCTGCCGGTAGGTGTG
CGGTAGGCTTTTCTCCGTCGCAGGACGCAGGGTTCGGGCCTAGGGTAGGCTCTCCTGAATCGACAGGCGC
CGGACCTCTGGTGAGGGGAGGGATAAGTGAGGCGTCAGTTTCTTTGGTCGGTTTTATGTACCTATCTTCT
TAAGTAGCTGAAGCTCCGGTTTTGAACTATGCGCTCGGGGTTGGCGAGTGTGTTTTGTGAAGTTTTTTAG
GCACCTTTTGAAATGTAATCATTTGGGTCAATATGTAATTTTCAGTGTTAGACTAGTAAATTGTCCGCTA
AATTCTGGCCGTTTTTGGCTTTTTTGTTAGACGAAGCTTGGGCTGCAGGTCGACTCTAGAGCCACCATGG
AGGTATTCATGAAAGGACTTTCAAAGGCCAAGGAGGGAGTTGTGGCTGCTGCTGAGAAAACCAAACAGGG
TGTGGCAGAAGCAGCAGGAAAGACAAAAGAG
[192 nt withheld, positions 3952-4143]
TTGGGCAAGAATGAAGAAGGAGCCCCACAGGAAGGGATTCTGGAAGATATGCCTGTGGATCCTGACAATG
AGGCTTATGAAATGCCTTCTGAGGAAGGGTATCAAGACTACGAACCTGAAGCCACCAAAGAAAACCCGCG
TAGCAACCAGGAAGAAAGCTATGATGATAACGAAAGCTAAGGATCCGTTAACAATTCGATATCAAGCTTA
TCGATAATCAACCTCTGGATTACAAAATTTGTGAAAGATTGACTGGTATTCTTAACTATGTTGCTCCTTT
TACGCTATGTGGATACGCTGCTTTAATGCCTTTGTATCATGCTATTGCTTCCCGTATGGCTTTCATTTTC
TCCTCCTTGTATAAATCCTGGTTGCTGTCTCTTTATGAGGAGTTGTGGCCCGTTGTCAGGCAACGTGGCG
TGGTGTGCACTGTGTTTGCTGACGCAACCCCCACTGGTTGGGGCATTGCCACCACCTGTCAGCTCCTTTC
CGGGACTTTCGCTTTCCCCCTCCCTATTGCCACGGCGGAACTCATCGCCGCCTGCCTTGCCCGCTGCTGG
ACAGGGGCTCGGCTGTTGGGCACTGACAATTCCGTGGTGTTGTCGGGGAAATCATCGTCCTTTCCTTGGC
TGCTCGCCTGTGTTGCCACCTGGATTCTGCGCGGGACGTCCTTCTGCTACGTCCCTTCGGCCCTCAATCC
AGCGGACCTTCCTTCCCGCGGCCTGCTGCCGGCTCTGCGGCCTCTTCCGCGTCTTCGCCTTCGCCCTCAG
ACGAGTCGGATCTCCCTTTGGGCCGCCTCCCCGCATCGATACCGTCGACCTCGAGACCTAGAAAAACATG
GAGCAATCACAAGTAGCAATACAGCAGCTACCAATGCTGATTGTGCCTGGCTAGAAGCACAAGAGGAGGA
GGAGGTGGGTTTTCCAGTCACACCTCAGGTACCTTTAAGACCAATGACTTACAAGGCAGCTGTAGATCTT
AGCCACTTTTTAAAAGAAAAGGGGGGACTGGAAGGGCTAATTCACTCCCAACGAAGACAAGATATCCTTG
ATCTGTGGATCTACCACACACAAGGCTACTTCCCTGATTGGCAGAACTACACACCAGGGCCAGGGATCAG
ATATCCACTGACCTTTGGATGGTGCTACAAGCTAGTACCAGTTGAGCAAGAGAAGGTAGAAGAAGCCAAT
GAAGGAGAGAACACCCGCTTGTTACACCCTGTGAGCCTGCATGGGATGGATGACCCGGAGAGAGAAGTAT
TAGAGTGGAGGTTTGACAGCCGCCTAGCATTTCATCACATGGCCCGAGAGCTGCATCCGGACTGTACTGG
GTCTCTCTGGTTAGACCAGATCTGAGCCTGGGAGCTCTCTGGCTAACTAGGGAACCCACTGCTTAAGCCT
CAATAAAGCTTGCCTTGAGTGCTTCAAGTAGTGTGTGCCCGTCTGTTGTGTGACTCTGGTAACTAGAGAT
CCCTCAGACCCTTTTAGTCAGTGTGGAAAATCTCTAGCAGGGCCCGTTTAAACCCGCTGATCAGCCTCGA
CTGTGCCTTCTAGTTGCCAGCCATCTGTTGTTTGCCCCTCCCCCGTGCCTTCCTTGACCCTGGAAGGTGC
CACTCCCACTGTCCTTTCCTAATAAAATGAGGAAATTGCATCGCATTGTCTGAGTAGGTGTCATTCTATT
CTGGGGGGTGGGGTGGGGCAGGACAGCAAGGGGGAGGATTGGGAAGACAATAGCAGGCATGCTGGGGATG
CGGTGGGCTCTATGGCTTCTGAGGCGGAAAGAACCAGCTGGGGCTCTAGGGGGTATCCCC
[124 nt withheld, positions 5954-6077]
C
[91 nt withheld, positions 6079-6169]
A
[49 nt withheld, positions 6171-6219]
CCTTTGACGTTGGAGTCCACGTTCTTT
[37 nt withheld, positions 6247-6283]
ACCCTATCTCGGTCTATTCTTTTGATTTATAAGGGATTTTGCCGATTTCGGCCTATTGGTTAAAAAATGA
GCTGATTTAACAAAAATTTAACGCGAATTAATTCTGTGGAATGTGTGTCAGTTAGGGTGTGGAAAGTCCC
CAGGCTCCCCAGCAGGCAGAAGTATGCAAAGCATGCATCTCAATTAGTCAGCAACCAGGTGTGGAAAGTC
CCCAGGCTCCCCAGCAGGCAGAAGTATGCAAAGCATGCATCTCAATTAGTCAGCAACCATAGTCCCGCCC
CTAACTCCGCCCATCCCGCCCCTAACTCCGCCCAGTTCCGCCCATTCTCCGCCCCATGGCTGACTAATTT
TTTTTATTTATGCAGAGGCCGAGGCCGCCTCTGCCTCTGAGCTATTCCAGAAGTAGTGAGGAGGCTTTTT
TGGAGGCCTAGGCTTTTGCAAAAAGCTCCCGGGAGCTTGTATATCCATTTTCGGATCTGATCAGCACGTG
TTGACAATTAATCATCGGCATAGTATATCGGCATAGTATAATACGACAAGGTGAGGAACTAAACCATGGC
CAAGTTGACCAGTGCCGTTCCGGTGCTCACCGCGCGCGACGTCGCCGGAGCGGTCGAGTTCTGGACCGAC
CGGCTCGGGTTCTCCCGGGACTTCGTGGAGGACGACTTCGCCGGTGTGGTCCGGGACGACGTGACCCTGT
TCATCAGCGCGGTCCAGGACCAGGTGGTGCCGGACAACACCCTGGCCTGGGTGTGGGTGCGCGGCCTGGA
CGAGCTGTACGCCGAGTGGTCGGAGGTCGTGTCCACGAACTTCCGGGACGCCTCCGGGCCGGCCATGACC
GAGATCGGCGAGCAGCCGTGGGGGCGGGAGTTCGCCCTGCGCGACCCGGCCGGCAACTGCGTGCACTTCG
TGGCCGAGGAGCAGGACTGACACGTGCTACGAGATTTCGATTCCACCGCCGCCTTCTATGAAAGGTTGGG
CTTCGGAATCGTTTTCCGGGACGCCGGCTGGATGATCCTCCAGCGCGGGGATCTCATGCTGGAGTTCTTC
GCCCACCCCAACTTGTTTATTGCAGCTTATAATGGTTACAAATAAAGCAATAGCATCACAAATTTCACAA
ATAAAGCATTTTTTTCACTGCATTCTAGTTGTGGTTTGTCCAAACTCATCAATGTATCTTATCATGTCTG
TATACCGTCGACCTCTAGCTAGAGCTTGGCGTAATCATGGTCATAGCTGTTTCCTGTGTGAAATTGTTAT
CCGCTCACAATTCCACACAACATACGAGCCGGAAGCATAAAGTGTAAAGCCTGGGGTGCCTAATGAGTGA
GCTAACTCACATTAATTGCGTTGCGCTCACTGCCCGCTTTCCAGTCGGGAAACCTGTCGTGCCAGCTGCA
TTAATGAATCGGCCAACGCGCGGGGAGAGGCGGTTTGCGTATTGGGCGCTCTTCCGCTTCCTCGCTCACT
GACTCGCTGCGCTCGGTCGTTCGGCTGCGGCGAGCGGTATCAGCTCACTCAAAGGCGGTAATACGGTTAT
CCACAGAATCAGGGGATAACGCAGGAAAGAACATGTGAGCAAAAGGCCAGCAAAAGGCCAGGAACCGTAA
AAAGGCCGCGTTGCTGGCGTTTTTCCATAGGCTCCGCCCCCCTGACGAGCATCACAAAAATCGACGCTCA
AGTCAGAGGTGGCGAAACCCGACAGGACTATAAAGATACCAGGCGTTTCCCCCTGGAAGCTCCCTCGTGC
GCTCTCCTGTTCCGACCCTGCCGCTTACCGGATACCTGTCCGCCTTTCTCCCTTCGGGAAGCGTGGCGCT
TTCTCATAGCTCACGCTGTAGGTATCTCAGTTCGGTGTAGGTCGTTCGCTCCAAGCTGGGCTGTGTGCAC
GAACCCCCCGTTCAGCCCGACCGCTGCGCCTTATCCGGTAACTATCGTCTTGAGTCCAACCCGGTAAGAC
ACGACTTATCGCCACTGGCAGCAGCCACTGGTAACAGGATTAGCAGAGCGAGGTATGTAGGCGGTGCTAC
AGAGTTCTTGAAGTGGTGGCCTAACTACGGCTACACTAGAAGAACAGTATTTGGTATCTGCGCTCTGCTG
AAGCCAGTTACCTTCGGAAAAAGAGTTGGTAGCTCTTGATCCGGCAAACAAACCACCGCTGGTAGCGGTG
GTTTTTTTGTTTGCAAGCAGCAGATTACGCGCAGAAAAAAAGGATCTCAAGAAGATCCTTTGATCTTTTC
TACGGGGTCTGACGCTCAGTGGAACGAAAACTCACGTTAAGGGATTTTGGTCATGAGATTATCAAAAAGG
ATCTTCACCTAGATCCTTTTAAATTAAAAATGAAGTTTTAAATCAATCTAAAGTATATATGAGTAAACTT
GGTCTGACAGTTACCAATGCTTAATCAGTGAGGCACCTATCTCAGCGATCTGTCTATTTCGTTCATCCAT
AGTTGCCTGACTCCCCGTCGTGTAGATAACTACGATACGGGAGGGCTTACCATCTGGCCCCAGTGCTGCA
ATGATACCGCGAGACCCACGCTCACCGGCTCCAGATTTATCAGCAATAAACCAGCCAGCCGGAAGGGCCG
AGCGCAGAAGTGGTCCTGCAACTTTATCCGCCTCCATCCAGTCTATTAATTGTTGCCGGGAAGCTAGAGT
AAGTAGTTCGCCAGTTAATAGTTTGCGCAACGTTGTTGCCATTGCTACAGGCATCGTGGTGTCACGCTCG
TCGTTTGGTATGGCTTCATTCAGCTCCGGTTCCCAACGATCAAGGCGAGTTACATGATCCCCCATGTTGT
GCAAAAAAGCGGTTAGCTCCTTCGGTCCTCCGATCGTTGTCAGAAGTAAGTTGGCCGCAGTGTTATCACT
CATGGTTATGGCAGCACTGCATAATTCTCTTACTGTCATGCCATCCGTAAGATGCTTTTCTGTGACTGGT
GAGTACTCAACCAAGTCATTCTGAGAATAGTGTATGCGGCGACCGAGTTGCTCTTGCCCGGCGTCAATAC
GGGATAATACCGCGCCACATAGCAGAACTTTAAAAGTGCTCATCATTGGAAAACGTTCTTCGGGGCGAAA
ACTCTCAAGGATCTTACCGCTGTTGAGATCCAGTTCTATGTAACCCACTCGTGCACCCAACTGATCTTCA
GCATCTTTTACTTTCACCAGCGTTTCTGGGTGAGCAAAAACAGGAAGGCAAAATGCCGCAAAAAAGGGAA
TAAGGGCGACACGGAAATGTTGAATACTCATACTCTTCCTTTTTCAATATTATTGAAGCATTTATCAGGG
TTATTGTCTCATGAGCGGATACATATTTGAATGTATTTAGAAAAATAAACAAATAGGGGTTCCGCGCACA
TTTCCCCGAAAAGTGCCACCTGACGTCGACGGATCGGGAGATCTC
